>Addgene plasmid #36027 | pDRf1 | depositor full sequence | sequence record 44436 | pDRf1 sequence 6863 bps
ACTAGTGAATTCGCGGCCGCTGCAGGTCGACCTCGAGGGGGGGCCCGGTACCCAATTCGCCCTATAGTGA
GTCGTATTACGCGCGGATCCAGCTTTGGACTTCTTCGCCAGAGGTTTGGTCAAGTCTCCAATCAAGGTTG
TCGGCTTGTCTACCTTGCCAGAAATTTACGAAAAGATGGAAAAGGGTCAAATCGTTGGTAGATACGTTGT
TGACACTTCTAAATAAGCGAATTTCTTATGATTTATGATTTTTATTATTAAATAAGTTATAAAAAAAATA
AGTGTATACAAATTTTAAAGTGACTCTTAGGTTTTAAAACGANAATTCTTATTCTTGAGTAACTCTTTCC
TGTAGGTCAGGTTGCTTTCTCAGGTATAGCATGAGGTCGCTCTTATTGACCACACCTCTACCGGCATGCC
AATTCACTGGCCGTCGTTTTACAACGTCGTGACTGGGAAAACCCTGGCGTTACCCAACTTAATCGCCTTG
CAGCACATCCCCCTTTCGCCAGCTGGCGTAATAGCGAAGAGGCCCGCACCGATCGCCCTTCCCAACAGTT
GCGCAGCCTGAATGGCGAATGGCGCCTGATGCGGTATTTTCTCCTTACGCATCTGTGCGGTATTTCACAC
CGCATAATCGGATCGTACTTGTTACCCATCATTGAATTTTGAACATCCGAACCTGGGAGTTTTCCCTGAA
ACAGATAGTATATTTGAACCTGTATAATAATATATAGTCTAGCGCTTTACGGAAGACAATGTATGTATTT
CGGTTCCTGGAGAAACTATTGCATCTATTGCATAGGTAATCTTGCACGTCGCATCCCCGGTTCATTTTCT
GCGTTTCCATCTTGCACTTCAATAGCATATCTTTGTTAACGAAGCATCTGTGCTTCATTTTGTAGAACAA
AAATGCAACGCGAGAGCGCTAATTTTTCAAACAAAGAATCTGAGCTGCATTTTTACAGAACAGAAATGCA
ACGCGAAAGCGCTATTTTACCAACGAAGAATCTGTGCTTCATTTTTGTAAAACAAAAATGCAACGCGAGA
GCGCTAATTTTTCAAACAAAGAATCTGAGCTGCATTTTTACAGAACAGAAATGCAACGCGAGAGCGCTAT
TTTACCAACAAAGAATCTATACTTCTTTTTTGTTCTACAAAAATGCATCCCGAGAGCGCTATTTTTCTAA
CAAAGCATCTTAGATTACTTTTTTTCTCCTTTGTGCGCTCTATAATGCAGTCTCTTGATAACTTTTTGCA
CTGTAGGTCCGTTAAGGTTAGAAGAAGGCTACTTTGGTGTCTATTTTCTCTTCCATAAAAAAAGCCTGAC
TCCACTTCCCGCGTTTACTGATTACTAGCGAAGCTGCGGGTGCATTTTTTCAAGATAAAGGCATCCCCGA
TTATATTCTATACCGATGTGGATTGCGCATACTTTGTGAACAGAAAGTGATAGCGTTGATGATTCTTCAT
TGGTCAGAAAATTATGAACGGTTTCTTCTATTTTGTCTCTATATACTACGTATAGGAAATGTTTACATTT
TCGTATTGTTTTCGATTCACTCTATGAATAGTTCTTACTACAATTTTTTTGTCTAAAGAGTAATACTAGA
GATAAACATAAAAAATGTAGAGGTCGAGTTTAGATGCAAGTTCAAGGAGCGAAAGGTGGATGGGTAGGTT
ATATAGGGATATAGCACAGAGATATATAGCAAAGAGATACTTTTGAGCAATGTTTGTGGAAGCGGTATTC
GCAATATTTTAGTAGCTCGTTACAGTCCGGTGCGTTTTTGGTTTTTTGAAAGTGCGTCTTCAGAGCGCTT
TTGGTTTTCAAAAGCGCTCTGAAGTTCCTATACTTTCTAGCTAGAGAATAGGAACTTCGGAATAGGAACT
TCAAAGCGTTTCCGAAAACGAGCGCTTCCGAAAATGCAACGCGAGCTGCGCACATACAGCTCACTGTTCA
CGTCGCACCTATATCTGCGTGTTGCCTGTATATATATATACATGAGAAGAACGGCATAGTGCGTGTTTAT
GCTTAAATGCGTACTTATATGCGTCTATTTATGTAGGATGAAAGGTAGTCTAGTACCTCCTGTGATATTA
TCCCATTCCATGCGGGGTATCGTATGCTTCCTTCAGCACTACCCTTTAGCTGTTCTATATGCTGCCACTC
CTCAATTGGATTAGTCTCATCCTTCAATGCTATCATTTCCTTTGATATTGGATCGATCCGATGATAAGCT
GTCAAACATGAGAATTGGGTAATAACTGATATAATTAAATTGAAGCTCTAATTTGTGAGTTTAGTATACA
TGCATTTACTTATAATACAGTTTTTTAGTTTTGCTGGCCGCATCTTCTCAAATATGCTTCCCAGCCTGCT
TTTCTGTAACGTTCACCCTCTACCTTAGCATCCCTTCCCTTTGCAAATAGTCCTCTTCCAACAATAATAA
TGTCAGATCCTGTAGAGACCACATCATCCACGGTTCTATACTGTTGACCCAATGCGTCTCCCTTGTCATC
TAAACCCACACCGGGTGTCATAATCAACCAATCGTAACCTTCATCTCTTCCACCCATGTCTCTTTGAGCA
ATAAAGCCGATAACAAAATCTTTGTCGCTCTTCGCAATGTCAACAGTACCCTTAGTATATTCTCCAGTAG
ATAGGGAGCCCTTGCATGACAATTCTGCTAACATCAAAAGGCCTCTAGGTTCCTTTGTTACTTCTTCTGC
CGCCTGCTTCAAACCGCTAACAATACCTGGGCCCACCACACCGTGTGCATTCGTAATGTCTGCCCATTCT
GCTATTCTGTATACACCCGCAGAGTACTGCAATTTGACTGTATTACCAATGTCAGCAAATTTTCTGTCTT
CGAAGAGTAAAAAATTGTACTTGGCGGATAATGCCTTTAGCGGCTTAACTGTGCCCTCCATGGAAAAATC
AGTCAAGATATCCACATGTGTTTTTAGTAAACAAATTTTGGGACCTAATGCTTCAACTAACTCCAGTAAT
TCCTTGGTGGTACGAACATCCAATGAAGCACACAAGTTTGTTTGCTTTTCGTGCATGATATTAAATAGCT
TGGCAGCAACAGGACTAGGATGAGTAGCAGCACGTTCCTTATATGTAGCTTTCGACATGATTTATCTTCG
TTTCCTGCATGTTTTTGTTCTGTGCAGTTGGGTTAAGAATACTGGGCAATTTCATGTTTCTTCAACACTA
CATATGCGTATATATACCAATCTAAGTCTGTGCTCCTTCCTTCGTTCTTCCTTCTGTTCGGAGATTACCG
AATCAAAAAAATTTCAAGGAAACCGAAATCAAAAAAAAGAATAAAAAAAAAATGATGAATTGAAAAGCTA
ATTCTTGAAGACGAAAGGGCCTCGTGATACGCCTATTTTTATAGGTTAATGTCATGATAATAATGGTTTC
TTAGACGTCAGGTGGCACTTTTCGGGGAAATGTGCGCGGAACCCCTATTTGTTTATTTTTCTAAATACAT
TCAAATATGTATCCGCTCATGAGACAATAACCCTGATAAATGCTTCAATAATATTGAAAAAGGAAGAGTA
TGAGTATTCAACATTTCCGTGTCGCCCTTATTCCCTTTTTTGCGGCATTTTGCCTTCCTGTTTTTGCTCA
CCCAGAAACGCTGGTGAAAGTAAAAGATGCTGAAGATCAGTTGGGTGCACGAGTGGGTTACATCGAACTG
GATCTCAACAGCGGTAAGATCCTTGAGAGTTTTCGCCCCGAAGAACGTTTTCCAATGATGAGCACTTTTA
AAGTTCTGCTATGTGGCGCGGTATTATCCCGTATTGACGCCGGGCAAGAGCAACTCGGTCGCCGCATACA
CTATTCTCAGAATGACTTGGTTGAGTACTCACCAGTCACAGAAAAGCATCTTACGGATGGCATGACAGTA
AGAGAATTATGCAGTGCTGCCATAACCATGAGTGATAACACTGCGGCCAACTTACTTCTGACAACGATCG
GAGGACCGAAGGAGCTAACCGCTTTTTTGCACAACATGGGGGATCATGTAACTCGCCTTGATCGTTGGGA
ACCGGAGCTGAATGAAGCCATACCAAACGACGAGCGTGACACCACGATGCCTGTAGCAATGGCAACAACG
TTGCGCAAACTATTAACTGGCGAACTACTTACTCTAGCTTCCCGGCAACAATTAATAGACTGGATGGAGG
CGGATAAAGTTGCAGGACCACTTCTGCGCTCGGCCCTTCCGGCTGGCTGGTTTATTGCTGATAAATCTGG
AGCCGGTGAGCGTGGGTCTCGCGGTATCATTGCAGCACTGGGGCCAGATGGTAAGCCCTCCCGTATCGTA
GTTATCTACACGACGGGGAGTCAGGCAACTATGGATGAACGAAATAGACAGATCGCTGAGATAGGTGCCT
CACTGATTAAGCATTGGTAACTGTCAGACCAAGTTTACTCATATATACTTTAGATTGATTTAAAACTTCA
TTTTTAATTTAAAAGGATCTAGGTGAAGATCCTTTTTGATAATCTCATGACCAAAATCCCTTAACGTGAG
TTTTCGTTCCACTGAGCGTCAGACCCCGTAGAAAAGATCAAAGGATCTTCTTGAGATCCTTTTTTTCTGC
GCGTAATCTGCTGCTTGCAAACAAAAAAACCACCGCTACCAGCGGTGGTTTGTTTGCCGGATCAAGAGCT
ACCAACTCTTTTTCCGAAGGTAACTGGCTTCAGCAGAGCGCAGATACCAAATACTGTTCTTCTAGTGTAG
CCGTAGTTAGGCCACCACTTCAAGAACTCTGTAGCACCGCCTACATACCTCGCTCTGCTAATCCTGTTAC
CAGTGGCTGCTGCCAGTGGCGATAAGTCGTGTCTTACCGGGTTGGACTCAAGACGATAGTTACCGGATAA
GGCGCAGCGGTCGGGCTGAACGGGGGGTTCGTGCACACAGCCCAGCTTGGAGCGAACGACCTACACCGAA
CTGAGATACCTACAGCGTGAGCTATGAGAAAGCGCCACGCTTCCCGAAGGGAGAAAGGCGGACAGGTATC
CGGTAAGCGGCAGGGTCGGAACAGGAGAGCGCACGAGGGAGCTTCCAGGGGGAAACGCCTGGTATCTTTA
TAGTCCTGTCGGGTTTCGCCACCTCTGACTTGAGCGTCGATTTTTGTGATGCTCGTCAGGGGGGCGGAGC
CTATGGAAAAACGCCAGCAACGCGGCCTTTTTACGGTTCCTGGCCTTTTGCTGGCCTTTTGCTCACATGT
TCTTTCCTGCGTTATCCCCTGATTCTGTGGATAACCGTATTACCGCCTTTGAGTGAGCTGATACCGCTCG
CCGCAGCCGAACGACCGAGCGCAGCGAGTCAGTGAGCGAGGAAGCGGAAGAGCGCCCAATACGCAAACCG
CCTCTCCCCGCGCGTTGGCCGATTCATTAATGCAGCTGGCACGACAGGTTTCCCGACTGGAAAGCGGGCA
GTGAGCGCAACGCAATTAATGTGAGTTAGCTCACTCATTAGGCACCCCAGGCTTTACACTTTATGCTTCC
GGCTCGTATGTTGTGTGGAATTGTGAGCGGATAACAATTTCACACAGGAAACAGCTATGACCATGATTAC
GCCAAGCTTACCGCATCAGGAAATTGTAAGCGTTAATATTTTGTTAAAATTCGCGTTAAATTTTTGTTAA
ATCAGCTCATTTTTTAACCAATAGGCCGAAATCGGCAAAATCCCTTATAAATCAAAAGAATAGACCGAGA
TAGGGT
[37 nt withheld, positions 5747-5783]
AAAGAACGTGGACTCCAACGTCAAAGG
[49 nt withheld, positions 5811-5859]
T
[91 nt withheld, positions 5861-5951]
G
[124 nt withheld, positions 5953-6076]
CCATTCGCCAAGCTTCCTGAAACGGAGAAACATAAACAGGCATTGCTGGGATCACCCATACATCACTCTG
TTTTGCCTGACCTTTTCCGGTAATTTGAAAACAAACCCGGTCTCGAAGCGGAGATCCGGCGATAATTACC
GCAGAAATAAACCCATACACGAGACGTAGAACCAGCCGCACATGGCCGGAGAAACTCCTGCGAGAATTTC
GTAAACTCGCGCGCATTGCATCTGTATTTCCTAATGCGGCACTTCCAGGCCTCGATCGAGACCGTTTATC
CATTGCTTTTTTGTTGTCTTTTTCCCTCGTTCACAGAAAGTCTGAAGAAGCTATAGTAGAACTATGAGCT
TTTTTTGTTTCTGTTTTCCTTTTTTTTTTTTTTACCTCTGTGGAAATTGTTACTCTCACACTCTTTAGTT
CGTTTGTTTGTTTTGTTTATTCCAATTATGACCGGTGACGAAACGTGGTCGATGGTGGGTACCGCTTATG
CTCCCCTCCATTAGTTTCGATTATATAAAAAGGCCAAATATTGTATTATTTTCAAATGTCCTATCATTAT
CGTCTAACATCTAATTTCTCTTAAATTTTTTCTCTTTCTTTCCTATAACACCAATAGTGAAAATCTTTTT
TTCTTCTATATCTACAAAAACTTTTTTTTTCTATCAACCTCGTTGATAAATTTTTTCTTTAACAATCGTT
AATAATTAATTAATTGGAAAATAACCATTTTTTCTCTCTTTTATACACACATTCAAAAGAAAGAAAAAAA
ATATACCCCAGCCTCGA
Features (pLannotate 1.2.2; 22 found; start..end, strand, type, name):
     26..52      +  misc_feature   MCS (fragment): pBluescript multiple cloning site
     61..79      -  promoter       T7 promoter: promoter for bacteriophage T7 RNA polymerase
     80..223     +  CDS            ADH1 (fragment): ADH1_YEAST - Also known as ADC1. Experimental evidence at protein level: Swiss-Prot protein existence level 1. This isozyme preferentially catalyzes the conversion of primary unbranched alcohols to their corresponding aldehydes. Also shows activity toward secondary alcohols. From Saccharomyces cerevisiae (strain ATCC 204508 / S288c) (Baker's yeast).
    227..414     +  terminator     ADH1 terminator: S. cerevisiae ADH1; transcription terminator for the S. cerevisiae alcohol dehydrogenase 1 (ADH1) gene
    422..579     +  CDS            lacZα (fragment): LacZα fragment of β-galactosidase; lacZ fragment
    585..636     -  misc_feature   bom (fragment): basis of mobility region from pBR322
    641..724     +  CDS            RAF1 (fragment): RAF_YEAST - Experimental evidence at transcript level: Swiss-Prot protein existence level 2. Antagonizes transcriptional repression of recombinase FLP by REP1-REP2. May play a role in plasmid partitioning. From Saccharomyces cerevisiae (strain ATCC 204508 / S288c) (Baker's yeast).
    878..2224    -  rep_origin     2μ ori: yeast 2μ plasmid origin of replication
   2229..2245    -  promoter       tet promoter (fragment): E. coli promoter for tetracycline efflux protein gene
   2335..3138    -  CDS            URA3: orotidine-5'-phosphate decarboxylase, required for uracil biosynthesis; S. cerevisiae URA3; yeast auxotrophic marker, counterselectable with 5-fluoroorotic acid (5-FOA)
   3139..3354    -  promoter       URA3 promoter: S. cerevisiae URA3
   3465..3569    +  promoter       AmpR promoter: bla
   3570..4430    +  CDS            AmpR: β-lactamase; bla; confers resistance to ampicillin, carbenicillin, and related antibiotics
   4601..5189    +  rep_origin     ori: high-copy-number ColE1/pMB1/pBR322/pUC origin of replication
   5372..5464    +  CDS            lacI (fragment): lac repressor; lacI; The lac repressor binds to the lac operator to inhibit transcription in E. coli. This inhibition can be relieved by adding lactose or isopropyl-β-D-thiogalactopyranoside (IPTG).
   5477..5498    +  protein_bind   CAP binding site: CAP binding activates transcription in the presence of cAMP. E. coli catabolite activator protein
   5513..5543    +  promoter       lac promoter: promoter for the E. coli lac operon
   5551..5567    +  protein_bind   lac operator: The lac repressor binds to the lac operator to inhibit transcription in E. coli. This inhibition can be relieved by adding lactose or isopropyl-β-D-thiogalactopyranoside (IPTG). lac repressor encoded by lacI
   5648..6076    -  rep_origin     f1 ori (sequence partly withheld): f1 bacteriophage origin of replication; arrow indicates direction of (+) strand synthesis
   6087..6341    -  CDS            BRP1 (fragment): BRP1_YEAST - Protein predicted: Swiss-Prot protein existence level 4. From Saccharomyces cerevisiae (strain ATCC 204508 / S288c) (Baker's yeast).
   6443..6459    -  promoter       ARG4 promoter (fragment): S. cerevisiae ARG4
   6564..6647    +  CDS            YG007_YEAST: Protein predicted: Swiss-Prot protein existence level 4. From Saccharomyces cerevisiae (strain ATCC 204508 / S288c) (Baker's yeast).
