[The description below was written by a language model from this plasmid's Addgene catalogue record and pLannotate feature annotations shown in this document.]
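Description:
pDRf1 is an empty yeast expression backbone derived from pDR195, built as an E. coli–Saccharomyces cerevisiae shuttle vector of about 6.9 kb. In bacteria it replicates from a high-copy ColE1/pUC-type origin and is selected with ampicillin through the β-lactamase gene. In yeast it is maintained episomally through the 2μ origin and selected by uracil prototrophy via URA3 with its own promoter, a marker that can also be counterselected with 5-fluoroorotic acid.

According to the record, two changes distinguish it from pDR195: a new multiple cloning site and the insertion of a filamentous phage (M13/f1) replication origin at a HindIII site. The feature table supports both, showing an f1 ori, which allows single-stranded DNA to be rescued with helper phage (useful for site-directed mutagenesis, for example), and a short pBluescript-type polylinker fragment. The polylinker is followed by a T7 promoter in reverse orientation and then by the end of the ADH1 coding region and the ADH1 terminator, which would terminate transcripts of a cloned insert.

The yeast promoter driving expression is neither named in the catalogue fields nor annotated as such. The region upstream of the cloning site carries only fragmentary matches to yeast genomic sequence (BRP1, a predicted ORF and a short ARG4 promoter hit), so the promoter's identity cannot be stated from this record. Remnants of lac elements (lac promoter and operator, CAP site, lacZα and lacI fragments) and small bom and tet promoter fragments appear to be leftovers from parental vectors. No insert is present. The vector is meant to receive a gene of interest for expression in ura3 yeast strains, and the associated publication concerns ammonium uptake.
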