Addgene plasmid #36027: pDRf1
Purpose: (Empty Backbone)
Depositing lab: Wolf Frommer & Dominique Loque. Depositing organization: Carnegie Institution for Science. Publication: A cytosolic trans-activation domain essential for ammonium uptake. Loque D, Lalonde S, Looger LL, von Wiren N, Frommer WB. Nature. 2007 Mar 8;446(7132):195-8. Epub 2007 Feb 11. 10.1038/nature05579 PubMed 17293878.
Backbone
  Vector backbone: pDR195
  Backbone size (bp): 6800
  Modifications to backbone: New mcs Insertion in HinDIII site of an M13 phage recplication origin
  Vector type: Yeast Expression
  Selectable markers: URA3
Growth in bacteria
  Bacterial resistance: Ampicillin, 100 μg/mL
  Growth temperature: 37°C
  Growth strain: DH5alpha
  Copy number: High Copy
Terms and licenses: Academic/Nonprofit Terms; Industry Terms: Not Available to Industry
How to cite: pDRf1 was a gift from Wolf Frommer & Dominique Loque (Addgene plasmid # 36027 ; http://n2t.net/addgene:36027 ; RRID:Addgene_36027)
