>Addgene plasmid #36027 | pDRf1 | addgene partial sequence | sequence record 47297 | pHybLex_rev 5'-GAGTCACTTTAAAATTTGTATACAC-3'
AAATCATAAATCATAAGAAATTCGCTTATTTAGAAGTGTCAACAACGTATCTACCAACGATTTGACCCTT
TTCCATCTTTTCGTAAATTTCTGGCAAGGTAGACAAGCCGACAACCTTGATTGGAGACTTGACCAAACCT
CTGGCGAAGAAGTCCAAAGCTGGATCCGCGCGTAATACGACTCACTATAGGGCGAATTGGGTACCGGGCC
CCCCCTCGAGGTCGACCTGCAGCGGCCGCGAATTCACTAGTCGAGGCTGGGGTATATTTTTTTTCTTTCT
TTTGAATGTGTGTATAAAAGAGAGAAAAAATGGTTATTTTCCAATTAATTAATTATTAACGATTGTTAAA
GAAAAAATTTATCAACGAGGTTGATAGAAAAAAAAAGTTTTTGTAGATATAGAAGAAAAAAAGATTTTCA
CTATTGGTGTTATAGGAAAGAAAGAGAAAAAATTTAAGAGAAATTAGATGTTAGACGATAATGATAGGAC
ATTTGAAAATAATACAATATTTGGCCTTTTTATATAATCGAAACTAATGGAGGGGAGCATAAGCGGTACC
CACCATCGACCACGTTTCGTCACCGGTCATAATTGGAATAAACAAAACAAACAAACGAACTAAAGAGTGT
GAGAGTAACAATTTCCACAGAGGTAAAAAAAAAAAAAAGGAAAACAGAAACAAAAAAAGCTCATAGTTCT
ACTATAGCTTCTTCAGACTTTCTGTGAACGAGGGAAAAAGACAACAAAAAAGCAATGGATAAACGGTCTC
GATCGAGGCCTGGAAGTGCCGCATT
